Addgene plasmid #46559: pCOCK CMVwt
Purpose: Mammalian expression plasmid with EGFP expressed from CMV wild-type promoter.
Depositing lab: Clifford Wang. Depositing organization: Stanford University. Publication: Modulating ectopic gene expression levels by using retroviral vectors equipped with synthetic promoters. Ferreira JP, Peacock RW, Lawhorn IE, Wang CL. Syst Synth Biol. 2011 Dec;5(3-4):131-8. doi: 10.1007/s11693-011-9089-0. Epub 2011 Nov 20. PubMed 23205156.
Backbone
  Vector backbone: pEF5-FRT-V5-DEST
  Backbone manufacturer: Life Technologies
  Backbone size w/o insert (bp): 7528
  Total vector size (bp): 6184
  Modifications to backbone: 1. EF1alpha promoter removed (so attR Gateway sites can be used to clone in synthetic promoters) 2. IVS-EGFP cassette inserted between attR Gateway cassette and BGH polyA 3. Synthetic promoters flanked by attL in pDONR221 (Life Technologies) vectors were used to recombine promoters into the vector resulting from modifications 1 and 2 above.
  Vector type: Mammalian Expression, Synthetic Biology
  Selectable markers: Hygromycin ; No ATG until recombines into FRT site in target cell genome
Growth in bacteria
  Bacterial resistance: Ampicillin, 100 μg/mL
  Growth temperature: 37°C
  Growth strain: XL1 Blue
  Copy number: High Copy
Gene/Insert
  Gene/Insert name: CMV wt promoter
  Species: Cytomegalovirus viral promoter
  Insert size (bp): 589
  Mutation: Our version has a G at base 724 (reference has C)
  GenBank ID: # K03104.1 (bases 156 to 744)
  Promoter: CMV
  Cloning method: Gateway Cloning
  Sequencing primers: 5′ CMV 5' end primer; 3′ T3
Terms and licenses: Academic/Nonprofit Terms; Industry Terms: Not Available to Industry
How to cite: pCOCK CMVwt was a gift from Clifford Wang (Addgene plasmid # 46559 ; http://n2t.net/addgene:46559 ; RRID:Addgene_46559)
