[The description below was written by a language model from this plasmid's Addgene catalogue record and pLannotate feature annotations shown in this document.]
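Description:
pCOCK CMVwt is a mammalian expression plasmid of about 6.2 kb in which EGFP is driven by the wild-type human cytomegalovirus immediate-early promoter. It derives from the Gateway destination vector pEF5-FRT-V5-DEST. The original EF1alpha promoter was removed so that the attR cassette could accept promoters rather than coding sequences, and an intron-EGFP cassette was placed between the Gateway cassette and the bovine growth hormone polyadenylation signal. The 589 bp CMV enhancer/promoter fragment was then recombined in from an attL-flanked entry clone, which is why the feature table shows it bracketed by attB1 and attB2 sites. The record notes a single base difference (G instead of C) from the reference sequence. Downstream of the promoter lie short T7 and T3 promoter sequences, a chimeric adenovirus/immunoglobulin intron that supports efficient transcript processing, the EGFP coding sequence and the bGH poly(A) signal.

The backbone carries a high-copy pUC-type origin and an ampicillin resistance gene for propagation in E. coli, along with an f1 origin fragment and lac promoter/operator remnants. For mammalian cells, an FRT site sits directly upstream of a hygromycin resistance gene followed by an SV40 poly(A) signal. This gene lacks its own start codon, so resistance arises only after FLP-mediated integration into a genomic FRT site that supplies the promoter and ATG. Selection therefore gives single-copy insertion at a defined locus. The plasmid belongs to a series built to compare synthetic promoters of differing strength through EGFP fluorescence, and it appears to serve as the wild-type CMV reference in that series.
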