Features (pLannotate 1.2.2; 24 found; start..end, strand, type, name):
     67..85      +  promoter       T7 promoter: promoter for bacteriophage T7 RNA polymerase
    118..135     -  promoter       T3 promoter (fragment): promoter for bacteriophage T3 RNA polymerase
    178..407     +  intron         chimeric intron: chimera between introns from adenovirus and immunoglobulin heavy chain genes
    450..1169    +  CDS            EGFP: the original enhanced GFP (Yang et al., 1996) mammalian codon-optimized
   1195..1419    +  polyA_signal   bGH poly(A) signal: bovine growth hormone polyadenylation signal
   1423..1444    +  promoter       SV40 promoter (fragment): SV40 enhancer and early promoter
   1465..1697    +  rep_origin     f1 ori (fragment) (sequence partly withheld): f1 bacteriophage origin of replication; arrow indicates direction of (+) strand synthesis
   1702..1749    +  protein_bind   FRT: FLP-mediated recombination occurs in the 8-bp core sequence TCTAGAAA (Turan and Bode, 2011). FLP recombinase from the Saccharomyces cerevisiae 2μ plasmid
   1757..2779    +  CDS            HygR: aminoglycoside phosphotransferase from E. coli; aph(4)-Ia; confers resistance to hygromycin
   2789..2914    +  CDS            ble (fragment): BLE_KLEPN - Experimental evidence at protein level: Swiss-Prot protein existence level 1. Binding protein with a strong affinity to the bleomycin family of antibiotics. Binds to CL990; an antimitotic-antibiotic compound. From Klebsiella pneumoniae.
   2909..3030    +  polyA_signal   SV40 poly(A) signal: SV40 polyadenylation signal
   3103..3119    -  protein_bind   lac operator: The lac repressor binds to the lac operator to inhibit transcription in E. coli. This inhibition can be relieved by adding lactose or isopropyl-β-D-thiogalactopyranoside (IPTG). lac repressor encoded by lacI
   3127..3157    -  promoter       lac promoter: promoter for the E. coli lac operon
   3172..3193    -  protein_bind   CAP binding site: CAP binding activates transcription in the presence of cAMP. E. coli catabolite activator protein
   3206..3298    -  CDS            lacI (fragment): lac repressor; lacI; The lac repressor binds to the lac operator to inhibit transcription in E. coli. This inhibition can be relieved by adding lactose or isopropyl-β-D-thiogalactopyranoside (IPTG).
   3481..4069    -  rep_origin     ori: high-copy-number ColE1/pMB1/pBR322/pUC origin of replication
   4240..5100    -  CDS            AmpR: β-lactamase; bla; confers resistance to ampicillin, carbenicillin, and related antibiotics
   5101..5205    -  promoter       AmpR promoter: bla
   5264..5316    -  misc_feature   bom (fragment): basis of mobility region from pBR322
   5471..5489    +  enhancer       CMV enhancer (fragment): human cytomegalovirus immediate early enhancer
   5559..5583    +  protein_bind   attB1: mutant version of attB; recombination site for the Gateway® BP reaction BP Clonase™
   5644..5947    +  enhancer       CMV enhancer: human cytomegalovirus immediate early enhancer
   5948..6151    +  promoter       CMV promoter: human cytomegalovirus (CMV) immediate early promoter
   6173..14      -  protein_bind   attB2 (across the origin): mutant version of attB; recombination site for the Gateway® BP reaction BP Clonase™
>Addgene plasmid #46559 | pCOCK CMVwt | depositor full sequence | sequence record 65831 | pCOCK CMVwt sequence 6183 bps
TTGTACAAAGTGGTTGATATCCAGCACAGTGGCGGCCGCTCGAGTCTAGAGGGCCCGCGGTTCGAATAAT
ACGACTCACTATAGGGATTTAAATTTATTAACCTGCAGGCTTAGCTCCCTTTAGTGAGGGTTAATGTGCT
GGAATTAATTCGCTGTCTGCGAGGGCCAGCTGTTGGGGTGAGTACTCCCTCTCAAAAGCGGGCATGACTT
CTGCGCTAAGATTGTCAGTTTCCAAAAACGAGGAGGATTTGATATTCACCTGGCCCGCGGTGATGCCTTT
GAGGGTGGCCGCGTCCATCTGGTCAGAAAAGACAATCTTTTTGTTGTCAAGCTTGAGGTGTGGCAGGCTT
GAGATCTGGCCATACACTTGAGTGACAATGACATCCACTTTGCCTTTCTCTCCACAGGTGTCCACTCCCA
GGTCCAACTGCAGGTCGAGCATCGCCACCATGGTGAGCAAGGGCGAGGAGCTGTTCACCGGGGTGGTGCC
CATCCTGGTCGAGCTGGACGGCGACGTAAACGGCCACAAGTTCAGCGTGTCCGGCGAGGGCGAGGGCGAT
GCCACCTACGGCAAGCTGACCCTGAAGTTCATCTGCACCACCGGCAAGCTGCCCGTGCCCTGGCCCACCC
TCGTGACCACCCTGACCTACGGCGTGCAGTGCTTCAGCCGCTACCCCGACCACATGAAGCAGCACGACTT
CTTCAAGTCCGCCATGCCCGAAGGCTACGTCCAGGAGCGCACCATCTTCTTCAAGGACGACGGCAACTAC
AAGACCCGCGCCGAGGTGAAGTTCGAGGGCGACACCCTGGTGAACCGCATCGAGCTGAAGGGCATCGACT
TCAAGGAGGACGGCAACATCCTGGGGCACAAGCTGGAGTACAACTACAACAGCCACAACGTCTATATCAT
GGCCGACAAGCAGAAGAACGGCATCAAGGTGAACTTCAAGATCCGCCACAACATCGAGGACGGCAGCGTG
CAGCTCGCCGACCACTACCAGCAGAACACCCCCATCGGCGACGGCCCCGTGCTGCTGCCCGACAACCACT
ACCTGAGCACCCAGTCCGCCCTGAGCAAAGACCCCAACGAGAAGCGCGATCACATGGTCCTGCTGGAGTT
CGTGACCGCCGCCGGGATCACTCTCGGCATGGACGAGCTGTACAAGTAAGTTTAAACCCGCTGATCAGCC
TCGACTGTGCCTTCTAGTTGCCAGCCATCTGTTGTTTGCCCCTCCCCCGTGCCTTCCTTGACCCTGGAAG
GTGCCACTCCCACTGTCCTTTCCTAATAAAATGAGGAAATTGCATCGCATTGTCTGAGTAGGTGTCATTC
TATTCTGGGGGGTGGGGTGGGGCAGGACAGCAAGGGGGAGGATTGGGAAGACAATAGCAGGCATGCTGGG
GATGCGGTGGGCTCTATGGCTTCTGAGGCGGAAAGAACCAGCTGGGGCTCTAGGGGGTATCCCC
[124 nt withheld, positions 1465-1588]
C
[90 nt withheld, positions 1590-1679]
AGGGTGATGGTTCACGTACCTAGAAGTTCCTATTCCGAAGTTCCTATTCTCTAGAAAGTATAGGAACTTC
CTTGGCCAAAAAGCCTGAACTCACCGCGACGTCTGTCGAGAAGTTTCTGATCGAAAAGTTCGACAGCGTC
TCCGACCTGATGCAGCTCTCGGAGGGCGAAGAATCTCGTGCTTTCAGCTTCGATGTAGGAGGGCGTGGAT
ATGTCCTGCGGGTAAATAGCTGCGCCGATGGTTTCTACAAAGATCGTTATGTTTATCGGCACTTTGCATC
GGCCGCGCTCCCGATTCCGGAAGTGCTTGACATTGGGGAATTCAGCGAGAGCCTGACCTATTGCATCTCC
CGCCGTGCACAGGGTGTCACGTTGCAAGACCTGCCTGAAACCGAACTGCCCGCTGTTCTGCAGCCGGTCG
CGGAGGCCATGGATGCGATCGCTGCGGCCGATCTTAGCCAGACGAGCGGGTTCGGCCCATTCGGACCGCA
AGGAATCGGTCAATACACTACATGGCGTGATTTCATATGCGCGATTGCTGATCCCCATGTGTATCACTGG
CAAACTGTGATGGACGACACCGTCAGTGCGTCCGTCGCGCAGGCTCTCGATGAGCTGATGCTTTGGGCCG
AGGACTGCCCCGAAGTCCGGCACCTCGTGCACGCGGATTTCGGCTCCAACAATGTCCTGACGGACAATGG
CCGCATAACAGCGGTCATTGACTGGAGCGAGGCGATGTTCGGGGATTCCCAATACGAGGTCGCCAACATC
TTCTTCTGGAGGCCGTGGTTGGCTTGTATGGAGCAGCAGACGCGCTACTTCGAGCGGAGGCATCCGGAGC
TTGCAGGATCGCCGCGGCTCCGGGCGTATATGCTCCGCATTGGTCTTGACCAACTCTATCAGAGCTTGGT
TGACGGCAATTTCGATGATGCAGCTTGGGCGCAGGGTCGATGCGACGCAATCGTCCGATCCGGAGCCGGG
ACTGTCGGGCGTACACAAATCGCCCGCAGAAGCGCGGCCGTCTGGACCGATGGCTGTGTAGAAGTACTCG
CCGATAGTGGAAACCGACGCCCCAGCACTCGTCCGAGGGCAAAGGAATAGCACGTACTACGAGATTTCGA
TTCCACCGCCGCCTTCTATGAAAGGTTGGGCTTCGGAATCGTTTTCCGGGACGCCGGCTGGATGATCCTC
CAGCGCGGGGATCTCATGCTGGAGTTCTTCGCCCACCCCAACTTGTTTATTGCAGCTTATAATGGTTACA
AATAAAGCAATAGCATCACAAATTTCACAAATAAAGCATTTTTTTCACTGCATTCTAGTTGTGGTTTGTC
CAAACTCATCAATGTATCTTATCATGTCTGTATACCGTCGACCTCTAGCTAGAGCTTGGCGTAATCATGG
TCATAGCTGTTTCCTGTGTGAAATTGTTATCCGCTCACAATTCCACACAACATACGAGCCGGAAGCATAA
AGTGTAAAGCCTGGGGTGCCTAATGAGTGAGCTAACTCACATTAATTGCGTTGCGCTCACTGCCCGCTTT
CCAGTCGGGAAACCTGTCGTGCCAGCTGCATTAATGAATCGGCCAACGCGCGGGGAGAGGCGGTTTGCGT
ATTGGGCGCTCTTCCGCTTCCTCGCTCACTGACTCGCTGCGCTCGGTCGTTCGGCTGCGGCGAGCGGTAT
CAGCTCACTCAAAGGCGGTAATACGGTTATCCACAGAATCAGGGGATAACGCAGGAAAGAACATGTGAGC
AAAAGGCCAGCAAAAGGCCAGGAACCGTAAAAAGGCCGCGTTGCTGGCGTTTTTCCATAGGCTCCGCCCC
CCTGACGAGCATCACAAAAATCGACGCTCAAGTCAGAGGTGGCGAAACCCGACAGGACTATAAAGATACC
AGGCGTTTCCCCCTGGAAGCTCCCTCGTGCGCTCTCCTGTTCCGACCCTGCCGCTTACCGGATACCTGTC
CGCCTTTCTCCCTTCGGGAAGCGTGGCGCTTTCTCATAGCTCACGCTGTAGGTATCTCAGTTCGGTGTAG
GTCGTTCGCTCCAAGCTGGGCTGTGTGCACGAACCCCCCGTTCAGCCCGACCGCTGCGCCTTATCCGGTA
ACTATCGTCTTGAGTCCAACCCGGTAAGACACGACTTATCGCCACTGGCAGCAGCCACTGGTAACAGGAT
TAGCAGAGCGAGGTATGTAGGCGGTGCTACAGAGTTCTTGAAGTGGTGGCCTAACTACGGCTACACTAGA
AGGACAGTATTTGGTATCTGCGCTCTGCTGAAGCCAGTTACCTTCGGAAAAAGAGTTGGTAGCTCTTGAT
CCGGCAAACAAACCACCGCTGGTAGCGGTGGTTTTTTTGTTTGCAAGCAGCAGATTACGCGCAGAAAAAA
AGGATCTCAAGAAGATCCTTTGATCTTTTCTACGGGGTCTGACGCTCAGTGGAACGAAAACTCACGTTAA
GGGATTTTGGTCATGAGATTATCAAAAAGGATCTTCACCTAGATCCTTTTAAATTAAAAATGAAGTTTTA
AATCAATCTAAAGTATATATGAGTAAACTTGGTCTGACAGTTACCAATGCTTAATCAGTGAGGCACCTAT
CTCAGCGATCTGTCTATTTCGTTCATCCATAGTTGCCTGACTCCCCGTCGTGTAGATAACTACGATACGG
GAGGGCTTACCATCTGGCCCCAGTGCTGCAATGATACCGCGAGACCCACGCTCACCGGCTCCAGATTTAT
CAGCAATAAACCAGCCAGCCGGAAGGGCCGAGCGCAGAAGTGGTCCTGCAACTTTATCCGCCTCCATCCA
GTCTATTAATTGTTGCCGGGAAGCTAGAGTAAGTAGTTCGCCAGTTAATAGTTTGCGCAACGTTGTTGCC
ATTGCTACAGGCATCGTGGTGTCACGCTCGTCGTTTGGTATGGCTTCATTCAGCTCCGGTTCCCAACGAT
CAAGGCGAGTTACATGATCCCCCATGTTGTGCAAAAAAGCGGTTAGCTCCTTCGGTCCTCCGATCGTTGT
CAGAAGTAAGTTGGCCGCAGTGTTATCACTCATGGTTATGGCAGCACTGCATAATTCTCTTACTGTCATG
CCATCCGTAAGATGCTTTTCTGTGACTGGTGAGTACTCAACCAAGTCATTCTGAGAATAGTGTATGCGGC
GACCGAGTTGCTCTTGCCCGGCGTCAATACGGGATAATACCGCGCCACATAGCAGAACTTTAAAAGTGCT
CATCATTGGAAAACGTTCTTCGGGGCGAAAACTCTCAAGGATCTTACCGCTGTTGAGATCCAGTTCGATG
TAACCCACTCGTGCACCCAACTGATCTTCAGCATCTTTTACTTTCACCAGCGTTTCTGGGTGAGCAAAAA
CAGGAAGGCAAAATGCCGCAAAAAAGGGAATAAGGGCGACACGGAAATGTTGAATACTCATACTCTTCCT
TTTTCAATATTATTGAAGCATTTATCAGGGTTATTGTCTCATGAGCGGATACATATTTGAATGTATTTAG
AAAAATAAACAAATAGGGGTTCCGCGCACATTTCCCCGAAAAGTGCCACCTGACGTCGACGGATCGGGAG
ATCTCCCGATCCCCTATGGTGCACTCTCAGTACAATCTGCTCTGATGCCGCATAGTTAAGCCAGTATCTG
CTCCCTGCTTGTGTGTTGGAGGTCGCTGAGTAGTGCGCGAGCAAAATTTAAGCTACAACAAGGCAAGGCT
TGACCGACAATTGCATGAAGAATCTGCTTAGGGTTAGGCGTTTTGCGCTGCTTCGCGATGTACGGGCCAG
ATATACGCGTTGACATTGATTATTGACTAGGCTTTTGCAAAAAGCTTGGTACCGAGCTCGGATCCACTAG
TCCAGTGTGGTGGAATTCTGCAGATATCAACAAGTTTGTACAAAAAAGCAGGCTTAGTTATTAATAGTAA
TCAATTACGGGGTCATTAGTTCATAGCCCATATATGGAGTTCCGCGTTACATAACTTACGGTAAATGGCC
CGCCTGGCTGACCGCCCAACGACCCCCGCCCATTGACGTCAATAATGACGTATGTTCCCATAGTAACGCC
AATAGGGACTTTCCATTGACGTCAATGGGTGGAGTATTTACGGTAAACTGCCCACTTGGCAGTACATCAA
GTGTATCATATGCCAAGTACGCCCCCTATTGACGTCAATGACGGTAAATGGCCCGCCTGGCATTATGCCC
AGTACATGACCTTATGGGACTTTCCTACTTGGCAGTACATCTACGTATTAGTCATCGCTATTACCATGGT
GATGCGGTTTTGGCAGTACATCAATGGGCGTGGATAGCGGTTTGACTCACGGGGATTTCCAAGTCTCCAC
CCCATTGACGTCAATGGGAGTTTGTTTTGGCACCAAAATCAACGGGACTTTCCAAAATGTCGTAACAACT
CCGCCCCATTGACGCAAATGGGCGGTAGGCGTGTACGGTGGGAGGTCTATATAAGCAGAGCTGGTTTAGT
GAACCGTCAGATCACCCAGCTTTC
