>Addgene plasmid #46559 | pCOCK CMVwt | depositor partial sequence | sequence record 65832 | CMV wt Promoter
TAGTTATTAATAGTAATCAATTACGGGGTCATTAGTTCATAGCCCATATATGGAGTTCCGCGTTACATAA
CTTACGGTAAATGGCCCGCCTGGCTGACCGCCCAACGACCCCCGCCCATTGACGTCAATAATGACGTATG
TTCCCATAGTAACGCCAATAGGGACTTTCCATTGACGTCAATGGGTGGAGTATTTACGGTAAACTGCCCA
CTTGGCAGTACATCAAGTGTATCATATGCCAAGTACGCCCCCTATTGACGTCAATGACGGTAAATGGCCC
GCCTGGCATTATGCCCAGTACATGACCTTATGGGACTTTCCTACTTGGCAGTACATCTACGTATTAGTCA
TCGCTATTACCATGGTGATGCGGTTTTGGCAGTACATCAATGGGCGTGGATAGCGGTTTGACTCACGGGG
ATTTCCAAGTCTCCACCCCATTGACGTCAATGGGAGTTTGTTTTGGCACCAAAATCAACGGGACTTTCCA
AAATGTCGTAACAACTCCGCCCCATTGACGCAAATGGGCGGTAGGCGTGTACGGTGGGAGGTCTATATAA
GCAGAGCTGGTTTAGTGAACCGTCAGATC
