>Addgene plasmid #46559 | pCOCK CMVwt | addgene partial sequence | sequence record 71452 | T7 5'-TAATACGACTCACTATAGGG-3'
CCTTTAGTGAGGGTTAATGTGCTGGAATTAATTCGCTGTCTGCGAGGGCCAGCTGTTGGGGTGAGTACTC
CCTCTCAAAAGCGGGCATGACTTCTGCGCTAAGATTGTCAGTTTCCAAAAACGAGGAGGATTTGATATTC
ACCTGGCCCGCGGTGATGCCTTTGAGGGTGGCCGCGTCCATCTGGTCAGAAAAGACAATCTTTTTGTTGT
CAAGCTTGAGGTGTGGCAGGCTTGAGATCTGGCCATACACTTGAGTGACAATGACATCCACTTTGCCTTT
CTCTCCACAGGTGTCCACTCCCAGGTCCAACTGCAGGTCGAGCATCGCCACCATGGTGAGCAAGGGCGAG
GAGCTGTTCACCGGGGTGGTGCCCATCCTGGTCGAGCTGGACGGCGACGTAAACGGCCACAAGTTCAGCG
TGTCCGGCGAGGGCGAGGGCGATGCCACCTACGGCAAGCTGACCCTGAAGTTCATCTGCACCACCGGCAA
GCTGCCCGTGCCCTGGCCCACCCTCGTGACCACCCTGACCTACGGCGTGCAGTGCTTCAGCCGCTACCCC
GACCACATGAAGCAGCACGACTTCTTCAAGTCCGCCATGCCCGAAGGCTACGTCCAGGAGCGCACCATCT
TCTTCAAGGACGACGGCAACTACAAGACCCGCGCCGAGGTGAAGTTCGAGGGCGACACCCTGGTGAACCG
CATCGAGCTGAAGGGCATCGACTTCAAGGAGGACGGCAACATCCTGGGGCACAAGCTGGAGTACAACTAC
AACAGCCACAACGTCTATATCATGGCCGACAAGCAGAAGAACGGCATCAAGGTGAACTTCAAGATCCGCC
ACAACATCGAGGACGGCAGCGTGCAGCTCGCCGACCACTACCAGCAGAACACCCCCATCGGCGACGGCCC
CGTGCTGCTGCCCGACAACCACTACCTGAGCACCCAGTCCGCCCTGAGCAAAGACCCCAACGAGAAGCGC
GATCACATGGTCCTGCTG
