>Addgene plasmid #46559 | pCOCK CMVwt | addgene partial sequence | sequence record 71454 | synth-int-R 5'-ggagtactcaccccaacagc-3'
CAGCACATTAACCCTCACTAAAGGGAGCTAAGCCTGCAGGTTAATAAATTTAAATCCCTATAGTGAGTCG
TATTATTCGAACCGCGGGCCCTCTAGACTCGAGCGGCCGCCACTGTGCTGGATATCAACCACTTTGTACA
AGAAAGCTGGGTGATCTGACGGTTCACTAAACCAGCTCTGCTTATATAGACCTCCCACCGTACACGCCTA
CCGCCCATTTGCGTCAATGGGGCGGAGTTGTTACGACATTTTGGAAAGTCCCGTTGATTTTGGTGCCAAA
ACAAACTCCCATTGACGTCAATGGGGTGGAGACTTGGAAATCCCCGTGAGTCAAACCGCTATCCACGCCC
ATTGATGTACTGCCAAAACCGCATCACCATGGTAATAGCGATGACTAATACGTAGATGTACTGCCAAGTA
GGAAAGTCCCATAAGGTCATGTACTGGGCATAATGCCAGGCGGGCCATTTACCGTCATTGACGTCAATAG
GGGGCGTACTTGGCATATGATACACTTGATGTACTGCCAAGTGGGCAGTTTACCGTAAATACTCCACCCA
TTGACGTCAATGGAAAGTCCCTATTGGCGTTACTATGGGAACATACGTCATTATTGACGTCAATGGGCGG
GGGTCGTTGGGCGGTCAGCCAGGCGGGCCATTTACCGTAAGTTATGTAACGCGGAACTCCATATATGGGC
TATGAACTAATGACCCCGTAATTGATTACTATTAATAACTAAGCCTGCTTTTTTGTACAAACTTGTTGAT
ATCTGCAGAATTCCACCACACTGGACTAGTGGATCCGAGCTCGGTACCAAGCTTTTTGCAAAAGCCTAGT
CAATAATCAATGTCAACGCGTATATCTGGCCCGTACATCGCGAAGCAGCGCAAAACGCCTAACCCTAAGC
AGATTCTTCATGCAATTGTCGGTCAAGCCTTGCCTTGTTGTA
